Addgene plasmid #146818: pMT-NTAP-DmMe31B-mut1_L
Purpose: Insect Expression of DmMe31B-mut1
Depositing lab: Elisa Izaurralde. Depositing organization: Max Planck Institute for Developmental Biology.
Backbone
  Vector backbone: pMK33-NTAP
  Vector type: Insect Expression
Growth in bacteria
  Bacterial resistance: Ampicillin, 100 μg/mL
  Growth temperature: 37°C
  Growth strain: DH5alpha
  Copy number: Low Copy
Gene/Insert
  Gene/Insert name: DmMe31B-mut1
  Species: D. melanogaster (fly)
  Entrez Gene: me31B (a.k.a. Dmel_CG4916, CG4916, DDX6, Dhh1p/Me31b, DmRH3, Dmel\CG4916, ME31B, Mat31B, Me31B, Me31b, l(2)k06607, me31b)
  Cloning method: Unknown
Terms and licenses: Academic/Nonprofit Terms; Industry Terms: Not Available to Industry
Depositor comments: pMK33-NTAP and pMK33-CTAP vectors are designed for making proteinfusions tagged with the TAP tag and for generating stableDrosophila cell lines under Hygromycin selection. TAP fusions areinducible with copper sulfate. The parental vector, pMK33 (pMt/Hy),was created by Michael Koelle. Plasmids from this collection were made available to the research community and donated after the lab closed. Please note that the sequence provided by the depositing laboratory may be theoretical/predicted or based on Sanger sequencing results. There may be discrepancies between sequencing results obtained by Addgene and the depositor sequence. If an Addgene verified sequence is not available, please contact before placing your order to request that our lab fully sequence the plasmid.
How to cite: pMT-NTAP-DmMe31B-mut1_L was a gift from Elisa Izaurralde (Addgene plasmid # 146818 ; http://n2t.net/addgene:146818 ; RRID:Addgene_146818)
