[The description below was written by a language model from this plasmid's Addgene catalogue record and pLannotate feature annotations shown in this document.]
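Description:
pMT-NTAP-DmMe31B-mut1_L is an insect expression plasmid of about 10.2 kb built on the pMK33-NTAP backbone, a derivative of pMK33 (pMt/Hy) designed for producing TAP-tagged fusion proteins in Drosophila cell culture. In bacteria it is maintained through a ColE1/pMB1-type origin and selected with ampicillin via the bla gene and its promoter. The catalogue lists it as low copy, and a remnant of a tetracycline resistance gene points to pBR322-like ancestry. For selection in fly cells, a separate cassette places the hygromycin phosphotransferase gene under the strong copia transposon promoter, followed by SV40 small t intron and polyadenylation sequences, allowing stable lines to be established under hygromycin.

The payload is driven by the Drosophila metallothionein promoter, so expression is induced by adding copper sulfate. Downstream lies the N-terminal TAP tag, annotated as two IgG-binding units of Staphylococcus aureus protein A followed by a calmodulin-binding peptide. This tag supports sequential affinity purification on IgG and calmodulin resins. The tag precedes the coding sequence of D. melanogaster me31B, the DDX6-family ATP-dependent RNA helicase that acts in ribonucleoprotein complexes mediating translational repression and mRNA decapping. A short actin-like match after the insert probably reflects 3' sequence from an actin gene, though the record does not describe it. The insert is a mutant version ("mut1"), but the record does not state which residues are altered or what interaction or activity the mutation is meant to disrupt. The construct is suited to inducible expression and tandem affinity purification or pulldown of the mutant Me31B and its partners in Drosophila cells. The sequence is depositor-supplied and may be theoretical.
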