Features (pLannotate 1.2.2; 20 found; start..end, strand, type, name):
      9..310     +  CDS            TcR (fragment): tetracycline efflux protein; tet; confers resistance to tetracycline
    552..680     -  CDS            YPB1_ECOLX (fragment): Protein predicted: Swiss-Prot protein existence level 4. From Escherichia coli.
    865..1453    -  rep_origin     ori: high-copy-number ColE1/pMB1/pBR322/pUC origin of replication
   1624..2484    -  CDS            AmpR: β-lactamase; bla; confers resistance to ampicillin, carbenicillin, and related antibiotics
   2485..2589    -  promoter       AmpR promoter: bla
   4071..4350    +  promoter       copia promoter: strong promoter from the Drosophila transposable element copia (Sinclair et al., 1986)
   4396..5421    +  CDS            HygR: aminoglycoside phosphotransferase from E. coli; aph(4)-Ia; confers resistance to hygromycin
   5439..5711    +  CDS            yokD (fragment): YOKD_BACSU - Experimental evidence at protein level: Swiss-Prot protein existence level 1. May contribute to antibiotic resistance. From Bacillus subtilis (strain 168).
   5708..5782    +  CDS            small t antigen (fragment): SV40 (simian virus 40) small t antigen
   5784..5849    +  intron         small t intron: SV40 (simian virus 40) small t antigen intron
   5979..5999    +  CDS            SV40 NLS: nuclear localization signal of SV40 (simian virus 40) large T antigen
   6318..6401    +  CDS            large T antigen (fragment): large T antigen from SV40 (simian virus 40)
   6424..6558    +  polyA_signal   SV40 poly(A) signal: SV40 polyadenylation signal
   6559..6985    +  promoter       MT promoter: Drosophila metallothionein promoter
   7036..7209    +  CDS            ProtA: IgG-binding unit of Staphylococcus aureus protein A
   7213..7383    +  CDS            ProtA: IgG-binding unit of Staphylococcus aureus protein A
   7454..7524    +  CDS            CBP (fragment): calmodulin-binding peptide derived from skeletal muscle myosin light chain kinase; binds calmodulin with nanomolar affinity in the presence of calcium
   7522..7548    -  misc_feature   MCS (fragment): pBluescript multiple cloning site
   7549..8925    +  CDS            me31B: DDX6_DROME - Experimental evidence at protein level: Swiss-Prot protein existence level 1. ATP-dependent RNA helicase which is a core component of a variety of ribonucleoprotein complexes (RNPs) that play critical roles in translational repression and mRNA decapping during embryogenesis, oogenesis, neurogenesis and neurotransmission (PubMed:11546740, PubMed:16256742, PubMed:17178403, PubMed:18590813, PubMed:21267420, PubMed:21447556, PubMed:28875934, PubMed:28388438, PubMed:17982591, PubMed:31114929). Recruits core components and translational repressors to some RNP complexes, and mediates RNP
   9003..9098    +  CDS            ACT_DICVI: Experimental evidence at transcript level: Swiss-Prot protein existence level 2. Actins are highly conserved proteins that are involved in various types of cell motility and are ubiquitously expressed in all eukaryotic cells. From Dictyocaulus viviparus (Bovine lungworm).
>Addgene plasmid #146818 | pMT-NTAP-DmMe31B-mut1_L | depositor full sequence | sequence record 289265 | Full Sequence
GCGGCCGCCGACGCGAGGCTGGATGGCCTTCCCCATTATGATTCTTCTCGCTTCCGGCGGCATCGGGATG
CCCGCGTTGCAGGCCATGCTGTCCAGGCAGGTAGATGACGACCATCAGGGACAGCTTCAAGGATCGCTCG
CGGCTCTTACCAGCCTAACTTCGATCATTGGACCGCTGATCGTCACGGCGATTTATGCCGCCTCGGCGAG
CACATGGAACGGGTTGGCATGGATTGTAGGCGCCGCCCTATACCTTGTCTGCCTCCCCGCGTTGCGTCGC
GGTGCATGGAGCCGGGCCACCTCGACCTGAATGGAAGCCGGCGGCACCTCGCTAACGGATTCACCACTCC
AAGAATTGGAGCCAATCAATTCTTGCGGAGAACTGTGAATGCGCAAACCAACCCTTGGCAGAACATATCC
ATCGCGTCCGCCATCTCCAGCAGCCGCACGCGGCGCATCTCGGGCAGCGTTGGGTCCTGGCCACGGGTGC
GCATGATCGTGCTCCTGTCGTTGAGGACCCGGCTAGGCTGGCGGGGTTGCCTTACTGGTTAGCAGAATGA
ATCACCGATACGCGAGCGAACGTGAAGCGACTGCTGCTGCAAAACGTCTGCGACCTGAGCAACAACATGA
ATGGTCTTCGGTTTCCGTGTTTCGTAAAGTCTGGAAACGCGGAAGTCAGCGCTCTTCCGCTTCCTCGCTC
ACTGACTCGCTGCGCTCGGTCGTTCGGCTGCGGCGAGCGGTATCAGCTCACTCAAAGGCGGTAATACGGT
TATCCACAGAATCAGGGGATAACGCAGGAAAGAACATGTGAGCAAAAGGCCAGCAAAAGGCCAGGAACCG
TAAAAAGGCCGCGTTGCTGGCGTTTTTCCATAGGCTCCGCCCCCCTGACGAGCATCACAAAAATCGACGC
TCAAGTCAGAGGTGGCGAAACCCGACAGGACTATAAAGATACCAGGCGTTTCCCCCTGGAAGCTCCCTCG
TGCGCTCTCCTGTTCCGACCCTGCCGCTTACCGGATACCTGTCCGCCTTTCTCCCTTCGGGAAGCGTGGC
GCTTTCTCATAGCTCACGCTGTAGGTATCTCAGTTCGGTGTAGGTCGTTCGCTCCAAGCTGGGCTGTGTG
CACGAACCCCCCGTTCAGCCCGACCGCTGCGCCTTATCCGGTAACTATCGTCTTGAGTCCAACCCGGTAA
GACACGACTTATCGCCACTGGCAGCAGCCACTGGTAACAGGATTAGCAGAGCGAGGTATGTAGGCGGTGC
TACAGAGTTCTTGAAGTGGTGGCCTAACTACGGCTACACTAGAAGGACAGTATTTGGTATCTGCGCTCTG
CTGAAGCCAGTTACCTTCGGAAAAAGAGTTGGTAGCTCTTGATCCGGCAAACAAACCACCGCTGGTAGCG
GTGGTTTTTTTGTTTGCAAGCAGCAGATTACGCGCAGAAAAAAAGGATCTCAAGAAGATCCTTTGATCTT
TTCTACGGGGTCTGACGCTCAGTGGAACGAAAACTCACGTTAAGGGATTTTGGTCATGAGATTATCAAAA
AGGATCTTCACCTAGATCCTTTTAAATTAAAAATGAAGTTTTAAATCAATCTAAAGTATATATGAGTAAA
CTTGGTCTGACAGTTACCAATGCTTAATCAGTGAGGCACCTATCTCAGCGATCTGTCTATTTCGTTCATC
CATAGTTGCCTGACTCCCCGTCGTGTAGATAACTACGATACGGGAGGGCTTACCATCTGGCCCCAGTGCT
GCAATGATACCGCGAGACCCACGCTCACCGGCTCCAGATTTATCAGCAATAAACCAGCCAGCCGGAAGGG
CCGAGCGCAGAAGTGGTCCTGCAACTTTATCCGCCTCCATCCAGTCTATTAATTGTTGCCGGGAAGCTAG
AGTAAGTAGTTCGCCAGTTAATAGTTTGCGCAACGTTGTTGCCATTGCTGCAGGCATCGTGGTGTCACGC
TCGTCGTTTGGTATGGCTTCATTCAGCTCCGGTTCCCAACGATCAAGGCGAGTTACATGATCCCCCATGT
TGTGCAAAAAAGCGGTTAGCTCCTTCGGTCCTCCGATCGTTGTCAGAAGTAAGTTGGCCGCAGTGTTATC
ACTCATGGTTATGGCAGCACTGCATAATTCTCTTACTGTCATGCCATCCGTAAGATGCTTTTCTGTGACT
GGTGAGTACTCAACCAAGTCATTCTGAGAATAGTGTATGCGGCGACCGAGTTGCTCTTGCCCGGCGTCAA
CACGGGATAATACCGCGCCACATAGCAGAACTTTAAAAGTGCTCATCATTGGAAAACGTTCTTCGGGGCG
AAAACTCTCAAGGATCTTACCGCTGTTGAGATCCAGTTCGATGTAACCCACTCGTGCACCCAACTGATCT
TCAGCATCTTTTACTTTCACCAGCGTTTCTGGGTGAGCAAAAACAGGAAGGCAAAATGCCGCAAAAAAGG
GAATAAGGGCGACACGGAAATGTTGAATACTCATACTCTTCCTTTTTCAATATTATTGAAGCATTTATCA
GGGTTATTGTCTCATGAGCGGATACATATTTGAATGTATTTAGAAAAATAAACAAATAGGGGTTCCGCGC
ACATTTCCCCGAAAAGTGCCACCTGACGTCTAAGAAACCATTATTATCATGACATTAACCTATAAAAATA
GGCGTATCACGAGGCCCTTTCGTCTTCAAGAATTCACATTTGTACGAATTTTTTTTTTATCAAAAGTTCG
AGTTTTTCACCAATTTCCTCATCAACCGAGCAAGGCAAACGGCTTTGAATAATATGGTGTTATATATACA
TATATCAAATCGCTGCTGACTGCGTGATTGATGGCCCCAAGATTACATATTATCGAATCAGGATTCAGAA
GGAGATCAATGTCAAATGCGGACAGGAACATGAAAGACGCCTGTTATGCGCAATTAAAAATTTGGGTTTA
ATTGCTGTGGAAACTGTTGTTGGCGGCATCTTAAGTTCCTGTTTAACAACATCAACTACTTATGTACGTA
GAAGCGTTTAAGCCATTTGCATACAGATGAGAACTGGCTTTTGTGCTAATCAGTCAAGATGACTCCGATG
ATGATGACTCATTACCTGACCAGTTTTCGCTGCTTTCTTTTCAACAACTACTTGTATATGTATTGTATCC
AATAGCAATACATTGAATTTCCATGGTCTAGTCACGTATTATCATTTAATTGACACCAAGTCGTGTTATT
GTTGAGCTATCGAGTTCAGCTCAAACATTTCTTATTCCCATGAATAAGCCGGCAAAAATATGCAATCTAT
GAAAGTTAATATAAGCAAACCTTACTTTGACTCAATACCAATGCACTTTGTGTCGATAGGTTCACGCAAT
TGAGGCGATTATTCCGATAACCCAAGCGATTGACTGTTCCCGTTTCGATTCCAATTGAAATTTGGAAATG
TACAATAGTTTTGCTATATGCTGTCAAGTACGCTCTTATCTTCTCTGGGTTTTCTTCAGAGTTTCGAAAC
GCTTCTTCTTTTTTTTGTTTTTTTTTTTTTGGAATCTCGTATTTTGGAAGGGGCTCCCCTCTGGAATTTG
TTACACTGTCGTTATCATTGCGAACAAGCGGCCCGAAGCTATCAGCGACTTTAACATTTACAATGCACTT
TTTTACGACCAATTAAATGTACATTTTCCTTTCTTCGCCCGTTGATAAGCGAACGCGATGTGGCGCAGGC
AATGTGTTGCTCTTGCGACACAAACGCAATCAAAATGGATTCAATTTCGCTTTTTCCCAGTGAAACGAAG
AACGAACCGACCATCATGATATGCTCCTCTGCATGTTGCGTATTGAATCAATGACAATTTCAATTAAGCC
GCCCGTTCGTCATGCGTTTTCGTGCGCTTCGAAATGCTGATAACGCTGCTGTCCTCCAACTGCTTTGCAT
GTGGACACAATTCCATTTATTTAATTCTTTTATTTGGATCGGTTAAATTAAAAAGCGCCTTGTTACGCAT
TTAACGTTGTTTCCGGTGCGTGGTGGTTTCATGCTTCTGGGAACGGCAAATGGGTTTAGGATTGGGAACC
CCTCATCATCTGTTGGAATATACTATTCAACCTACAAAAGTAACGTTAAACAACACTACTTTATATTTGA
TATGAATGGCCACACCTTTTATGCCATAAAACATATTGTAAGAGAATACCACTCTTTTTATTCCTTCTTT
CCTTCTTGTACGTTTTTTGCTGTAAGTAGGTCGTGGTGCTGGTGTTGCAGTTGAAATAACTTAAAATATA
AATCATAAAACTCAAACATAAACTTGACTATTTATTTATTTATTAAGAAAGGAAATATAAATTATAAATT
ACAACAGGTTATGGACCTGCAGCCAAGCTTGGCGCTCGTCCGGGGGCAATGAGATATGAAAAAGCCTGAA
CTCACCGCGACGTCTGTCGAGAAGTTTCTGATCGAAAAGTTCGACAGCGTCTCCGACCTGATGCAGCTCT
CGGAGGGCGAAGAATCTCGTGCTTTCAGCTTCGATGTAGGAGGGCGTGGATATGTCCTGCGGGTAAATAG
CTGCGCCGATGGTTTCTACAAAGATCGTTATGTTTATCGGCACTTTGCATCGGCCGCGCTCCCGATTCCG
GAAGTGCTTGACATTGGGGAATTCAGCGAGAGCCTGACCTATTGCATCTCCCGCCGTGCACAGGGTGTCA
CGTTGCAAGACCTGCCTGAAACCGAACTGCCCGCTGTTCTGCAGCCGGTCGCGGAGGCCATGGATGCGAT
CGCTGCGGCCGATCTTAGCCAGACGAGCGGGTTCGGCCCATTCGGACCGCAAGGAATCGGTCAATACACT
ACATGGCGTGATTTCATATGCGCGATTGCTGATCCCCATGTGTATCACTGGCAAACTGTGATGGACGACA
CCGTCAGTGCGTCCGTCGCGCAGGCTCTCGATGAGCTGATGCTTTGGGCCGAGGACTGCCCCGAAGTCCG
GCACCTCGTGCACGCGGATTTCGGCTCCAACAATGTCCTGACGGACAATGGCCGCATAACAGCGGTCATT
GACTGGAGCGAGGCGATGTTCGGGGATTCCCAATACGAGGTCGCCAACATCTTCTTCTGGAGGCCGTGGT
TGGCTTGTATGGAGCAGCAGACGCGCTACTTCGAGCGGAGGCATCCGGAGCTTGCAGGATCGCCGCGGCT
CCGGGCGTATATGCTCCGCATTGGTCTTGACCAACTCTATCAGAGCTTGGTTGACGGCAATTTCGATGAT
GCAGCTTGGGCGCAGGGTCGATGCGACGCAATCGTCCGATCCGGAGCCGGGACTGTCGGGCGTACACAAA
TCGCCCGCAGAAGCGCGGCCGTCTGGACCGATGGCTGTGTAGAAGTACTCGCCGATAGTGGAAACCGACG
CCCCAGCACTCGTCCGAGGGCAAAGGAATAGAGTAGATGCCGACCGAACAAGAGCTGATTTCGAGAACGC
CTCAGCCAGCAACTCGCGCGAGCCTAGCAAGGCAAATGCGAGAGAACGGCCTTACGCTTGGTGGCACAGT
TCTCGTCCACAGTTCGCTAAGCTCGCTCGGCTGGGTCGCGGGAGGGCCGGTCGCAGTGATTCAGGCCCTT
CTGGATTGTGTTGGTCCCCAGGGCACGATTGTCATGCCCACGCACTCGGGTGATCTGACTGATCCCGCAG
ATTGGAGATCGCCGCCCGTGCCTGCCGATTGGGTGCAGATCTTTGTGAAGGAACCTTACTTCTGTGGTGT
GACATAATTGGACAAACTACCTACAGAGATTTAAAGCTCTAAGGTAAATATAAAATTTTTAAGTGTATAA
TGTGTTAAACTACTGATTCTAATTGTTTGTGTATTTTAGATTCCAACCTATGGAACTGATGAATGGGAGC
AGTGGTGGAATGCCTTTAATGAGGAAAACCTGTTTTGCTCAGAAGAAATGCCATCTAGTGATGATGAGGC
TACTGCTGACTCTCAACATTCTACTCCTCCAAAAAAGAAGAGAAAGGTAGAAGACCCCAAGGACTTTCCT
TCAGAATTGCTAAGTTTTTTGAGTCATGCTGTGTTTAGTAATAGAACTCTTGCTTGCTTTGCTATTTACA
CCACAAAGGAAAAAGCTGCACTGCTATACAAGAAAATTATGGAAAAATATTCTGTAACCTTTATAAGTAG
GCATAACAGTTATAATCATAACATACTGTTTTTTCTTACTCCACACAGGCATAGAGTGTCTGCTATTAAT
AACTATGCTCAAAAATTGTGTACCTTTAGCTTTTTAATTTGTAAAGGGGTTAATAAGGAATATTTGATGT
ATAGTGCCTTGACTAGAGATCATAATCAGCCATACCACATTTGTAGAGGTTTTACTTGCTTTAAAAAACC
TCCCACACCTCCCCCTGAACCTGAAACATAAAATGAATGCAATTGTTGTTGTTAACTTGTTTATTGCAGC
TTATAATGGTTACAAATAAAGCAATAGCATCACAAATTTCACAAATAAAGCATTTTTTTCACTGCATTCT
AGTTGTGGTTTGTCCAAACTCATCAATGTATCTTATCATGTCTGGATCAATTCGTTGCAGGACAGGATGT
GGTGCCCGATGTGACTAGCTCTTTGCTGCAGGCCGTCCTATCCTCTGGTTCCGATAAGAGACCCAGAACT
CCGGCCCCCCACCGCCCACCGCCACCCCCATACATATGTGGTACGCAAGTAAGAGTGCCTGCGCATGCCC
CATGTGCCCCACCAAGAGCTTTGCATCCCATACAAGTCCCCAAAGTGGAGAACCGAACCAATTCTTCGCG
GGCAGAACAAAAGCTTCTGCACACGTCTCCACTCGAATTTGGAGCCGGCCGGCGTGTGCAAAAGAGGTGA
ATCGAACGAAAGACCCGTGTGTAAAGCCGCGTTTCCAAAATGTATAAAACCGAGAGCATCTGGCCAATGT
GCATCAGTTGTGGTCAGCAGCAAAATCAAGTGAATCATCTCAGTGCAACTAAAGGGGGGATCTCGAGCAA
CCAAAATGGCAGGCCTTGCGCAACACGATGAAGCCGTGGACAACAAATTCAACAAAGAACAACAAAACGC
GTTCTATGAGATCTTACATTTACCTAACTTAAACGAAGAACAACGAAACGCCTTCATCCAAAGTTTAAAA
GATGACCCAAGCCAAAGCGCTAACCTTTTAGCAGAAGCTAAAAAGCTAAATGATGCTCAGGCGCCGAAAG
TAGACAACAAATTCAACAAAGAACAACAAAACGCGTTCTATGAGATCTTACATTTACCTAACTTAAACGA
AGAACAACGAAACGCCTTCATCCAAAGTTTAAAAGATGACCCAAGCCAAAGCGCTAACCTTTTAGCAGAA
GCTAAAAAGCTAAATGATGCTCAGGCGCCGAAAGTAGACGCGAATTGTGATATACCTACAACTGCTTCTG
AAAATTTATATTTTCAAGGTGAACTAAAGAGAAGATGGAAAAAGAATTTCATAGCCGTCTCAGCAGCCAA
CCGCTTTAAGAAAATCTCATCCTCCGGGGCACTTGATATCGAATTCCTGCAGCCCGGGATGATGACTGAA
AAGTTAAATTCTGGGCACACTAATTTAACAAGCAAGGGGATTATAAATGATCTTCAAATTGCTGGAAACA
CAAGTGACGATATGGGCTGGAAATCAAAGCTGAAGCTGCCGCCAAAGGACAACCGATTCAAAACAACTGA
TGTGACCGATACGCGAGGCAATGAATTCGAGGAGTTTTGCCTTAAAAGAGAACTGCTTATGGGTATATTC
GAGAAGGGATGGGAGCGCCCTTCGCCAATTCAGGAAGCAGCTATTCCTATAGCATTAAGTGGAAAAGATG
TGCTGGCTCGGGCCAAGAACGGCACAGGCAAGACAGGAGCCTACTGCATCCCAGTTTTAGAACAAATCGA
CCCAACCAAGGACTACATTCAGGCACTTGTGATGGTCCCCACCCGAGAGTTGGCGCTACAAACCTCACAG
ATATGTATTGAGCTGGCGAAACATCTTGATATCCGGGTAATGGTCACAACGGGAGGTACCATTCTAAAGG
ATGACATTCTTCGTATTTATCAAAAAGTACAATTAATTATTGCCACTCCCGGACGAATATTAGATCTGAT
GGATAAGAAAGTTGCCGATATGTCGCATTGCAGAATATTAGTTTTGGATGAGGCCGATAAGCTATTGTCG
CTTGATTTTCAAGGCATGCTGGATCATGTTATACTAAAGTTACCAAAGGATCCACAGATCTTGCTATTTT
CCGCAACATTTCCACTAACAGTCAAGAATTTCATGGAGAAGCATTTACGCGAGCCTTACGAGATCAACCT
GATGGAGGAGCTAACACTGAAGGGTGTCACTCAGTACTATGCATTCGTACAGGAGCGCGCGAAAGTAGCC
TGCTTGAATGCGCTCTTTTCGGCGCTGCAGATCAATCAGTCTATCATATTCTGCAATTCCACGCAACGTG
TCGAGCTATTGGCCAAAAAGATCACAGAGCTTGGATATTGCTGTTACTATATACACGCTAAGATGGCCCA
GGCACACAGAAATCGAGTATTCCACGATTTCCGCCAAGGACTCTGTCGCAATCTGGTGTGCTCCGACCTG
TTCACCCGTGGTATCGACGTGCAGGCCGTGAATGTAGTGATCAATTTCGATTTCCCACGAATGGCAGAGA
CATACTTGCATCGAATTGGTCGCTCAGGACGTTTCGATCATTTGGGTATTGCTATTAATCTGATAACCTA
CGAGGATCGGCTTGATCTGCATCGGATTGAAAAAGAACTTGGAACCGAAATAAAGCCTATTCCGAAGGTC
ATAGACCCCGCCCTTTATGTCGCAAACGTTGGCGCATCCGTTGGCGATACTTGCAACAACAGTGATCTGA
ATAATTCTGCGAACGAGGAGGGCAACGTTAGCAAATAAACTAGTTCTAGTCGACCATGAAGATCAAGATC
ATTGCCCCGCCAGAGCGCAAGTACTCTGTCTGGATCGGTGGCTCCATCCTGGCTTCGCTGTCCACCTTCC
AGCAGATGTGGATCTCCAAGCAGGAGTACGACGAGTCCGGCCCCTCCATTGTGCACCGCAAGTGCTTCTA
AGAAGGATCGCTTGTCTGGGCAAGAGGATCAGGATCGGGATGGTCTTGATTCTGCTGGAGGAGGAGGAGG
AGAAGTCGAGGAAGCAGCAGCGAAAGTGCAAGTGCGAGTGGTGGAAGTTTGGAGTGCAGCACAACAAAAT
CAACAACAACACCAACTACAAGATGAAAAGAGCGGAACCACCTGCACACCATCATCACTATCATCATCGT
TTTGGGCGCATGTTGTGTGGTTCCAGCGTATTAATATAATTAATTTATTCCACATGAGATATGATATGAT
ATACTATGTATTTTTTGTTTTTTTTTTATTTGTAAACCTTTAATATAACAAGAACTACAAAAAATGAAAA
TGAGCGAAAATGCATATTCTGCCATTCCACACACACACCAACAACACCCAACACACGCACACCCACAAGC
TTACACACACACATTCGCGGCATGACAAGGACATCAAGATAAAGAAGAACTTAAAGAAGATATTTCCCAA
AGCGCAAAAAGAACACACACACATTGCAAAACACAAACAACACACTAGCGTTTTGTACAATTCGTCAGCA
ACCTTATGTATTATTTTTTAATTATGATGTAATTATAAACAAAGTGAAACAAAAATATGAAAACAAAAAG
GAAAATCAAATCTGTCTTCTCTTTCTCCCGCTCTCCTCGCTCTCTGCTGCTAACCTCGCCCTCTCCTCTC
TCATCTTTTTGTCTGTCTCTCTTCCACATTTTTGCCGGCCGGCAAAATAATAACCCACACACACTCACAC
TTGGCTGCAGTTTCGCGTGCGATATTCACACACATTCAAGCATACAAGCATACATACATATGTATTTTTT
TTTTATTTGTACACTTTTCTAATTGCATGCGTATCGATTGATAAGTTTACGCCTGAAAATGTTAATTAAA
ATGTGAAAATGCAACTGAAAAACTGATGAAATGAAACAACAACAAGCGAACAATTTGCTACATGTGTATT
GTCTAACAACCGTTACTGCAACGGTTGCTTCGGAAAAGGGTGAAGAGGAAGAGGGCACGAGGTCGACTAG
A
